>Addgene plasmid #33332 | pSG5-FLAG-CaMKKbeta with CaMKKalpha RP domain | addgene partial sequence | sequence record 43335 | T7 5'-TAATACGACTCACTATAGGG-3'
GACGACGATGACAAGCTAGCTCATTATGTGTCTCTAGCCAGCCCACCAGCGACCGGGCAGCCCCCCAGGA
TGAGCTGGGAAGCGGGGGTGTCAGCCGGGAAAGCCAGAAGCCCTGCGAGGCACTGCGGGGACTCTCATCC
TTAAGCATCCACTTGGGCATGGAATCCTTCATCGTGGTCACCGAGTGTGAACCAGGCCGGGGCGTGGACC
TCAGCCTGGCCAGAGACCAACCTCTGGAGGCCGATGGCCAGGAACTCCCTCTGGATGCCTCGGAACCTGA
GTCACGGTCCCTGCTTTCTGGTCGCAAGATGTCCCTCCAGGAGCGGTCCCAGGGCGGGCTGGCGTCCAGC
AGCAGCCTGGACATGAATGGACGCTGCATCTGCCCATCCCTGTCCTACTCACCAGCCAGCTCCCCACAGT
CCTCTCCCCGGATGCCCCGGCGGCCCACAGTGGAGTCGCACCACGTCTCCATCACGGGTTTGCAGGACTG
TGTGCAGCTGAATCAGTACACGCTGAAGGATGAAATTGGAAAGGGCTCCTATGGCGTTGTCAAGCTGGCC
TACAATGAAAATGACAATACTTATTATGCAATGAAAGTGCTGTCCAAAAAGAAGCTGATCCGACAGTATG
GCTTTCCTCGCCGTCCTCCCCCGAGAGGGTCCCAAGCTCCTCAGGGAGGGCCAGCCAAACAGAGGGGCCC
CATCGAGCAGGTGTATCAGGAAATTGCCATCCTCAAGAAGCTGGATCACCCCAACGTGGTGAAGCTGGTG
GAGGTCCTGGATGACCCTAACGAGGACCATCTGTACATGGTGTTTGAACTGGTCAACCAAGGGCCTGTGA
TGGAAGTTCCCACCCTCAAGCCACTGTCTGAAGACCAGGCCCGGTTCTACTTCCAAGATCTGATCAAAGG
CATTGAGTACTTACACTACC
