>Addgene plasmid #33332 | pSG5-FLAG-CaMKKbeta with CaMKKalpha RP domain | addgene partial sequence | sequence record 43341 | rCAMKK2-F (5' ATTGGAAAGGGCTCCTATGG 3')
TACTTATTATGCAATGAAAGTGCTGTCCAAAAAGAAGCTGATCCGACAGTATGGCTTTCCTCGCCGTCCT
CCCCCGAGAGGGTCCCAAGCTCCTCAGGGAGGGCCAGCCAAACAGAGGGGCCCCATCGAGCAGGTGTATC
AGGAAATTGCCATCCTCAAGAAGCTGGATCACCCCAACGTGGTGAAGCTGGTGGAGGTCCTGGATGACCC
TAACGAGGACCATCTGTACATGGTGTTTGAACTGGTCAACCAAGGGCCTGTGATGGAAGTTCCCACCCTC
AAGCCACTGTCTGAAGACCAGGCCCGGTTCTACTTCCAAGATCTGATCAAAGGCATTGAGTACTTACACT
ACCAGAAGATCATTCACCGGGACATCAAACCTTCCAACCTCCTAGTGGGGGAGGACGGGCACATCAAGAT
AGCCGACTTCGGCGTGAGCAATGAGTTCAAGGGCAGCGACGCCTTGCTGTCTAACACCGTGGGCACGCCT
GCCTTCATGGCGCCCGAGTCGCTCTCAGAGACCCGGAAGATCTTCTCCGGAAAGGCCTTGGATGTTTGGG
CCATGGGTGTGACACTATACTGCTTTGTTTTTGGCCAGTGCCCTTTCATGGATGAACGAATCATGTGTTT
GCACAGTAAGATCAAGAGTCAGGCCCTGGAGTTTCCAGACCAGCCTGACATAGCCGAAGACTTGAAAGAT
CTGATCACCCGGATGTTGGACAAGAACCCAGAGTCCAGGATTGTGGTACCTGAAATCAAGCTGCACCCTT
GGGTCACGAGGCACGGGGCCGAGCCACTGCCGTCGGAGGACGAGAACTGCACACTGGTCGAGGTGACCGA
AGAGGAGGTCGAGAATTCAGTCAAACACATTCCCAGCCTGGCAACTGTGATCCTAGTGAAGACCATGATT
CG
