>Addgene plasmid #33332 | pSG5-FLAG-CaMKKbeta with CaMKKalpha RP domain | addgene partial sequence | sequence record 45596 | pCAG-F 5'-GCAACGTGCTGGTTATTGTG-3'
TATAGGGCGAATTCGGATCCATGGACTACAAGGACGACGATGACAAAGCTAGCTCATTATGTGTCTCTAG
CCAGCCCACCAGCGACCGGGCAGCCCCCCAGGATGAGCTGGGAAGCGGGGGTGTCAGCCGGGAAAGCCAG
AAGCCCTGCGAGGCACTGCGGGGACTCTCATCCTTAAGCATCCACTTGGGCATGGAATCCTTCATCGTGG
TCACCGAGTGTGAACCAGGCCGGGGCGTGGACCTCAGCCTGGCCAGAGACCAACCTCTGGAGGCCGATGG
CCAGGAACTCCCTCTGGATGCCTCGGAACCTGAGTCACGGTCCCTGCTTTCTGGTCGCAAGATGTCCCTC
CAGGAGCGGTCCCAGGGCGGGCTGGCGTCCAGCAGCAGCCTGGACATGAATGGACGCTGCATCTGCCCAT
CCCTGTCCTACTCACCAGCCAGCTCCCCACAGTCCTCTCCCCGGATGCCCCGGCGGCCCACAGTGGAGTC
GCACCACGTCTCCATCACGGGTTTGCAGGACTGTGTGCAGCTGAATCAGTACACGCTGAAGGATGAAATT
GGAAAGGGCTCCTATGGCGTTGTCAAGCTGGCCTACAATGAAAATGACAATACTTATTATGCAATGAAAG
TGCTGTCCAAAAAGAAGCTGATCCGACAGTATGGCTTTCCTCGCCGTCCTCCCCCGAGAGGGTCCCAAGC
TCCTCAGGGAGGGCCAGCCAAACAGAGGGGCCCCATCGAGCAGGTGTATCAGGAAATTGCCATCCTCAAG
AAGCTGGATCACCCCAACGTGGTGAAGCTGGTGGAGGTCCTGGATGACCCTAACGAGGACCATCTGTACA
TGGTGTTTGAACTGGTCAACCAAGGGCCTGTG
