[The description below was written by a language model from this plasmid's Addgene catalogue record.]
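Description:
pSG5-FLAG-CaMKKbeta with CaMKKalpha RP domain is a mammalian expression plasmid built on the Stratagene pSG5 backbone (about 4.1 kb without insert). It is propagated in E. coli under ampicillin selection; the copy number is not recorded, and no mammalian selection marker is listed, which fits use in transient transfection. Expression of the insert in mammalian cells is driven by the SV40 promoter. The listing of T7 as the 5′ sequencing primer indicates that a T7 primer site lies upstream of the cloning site.

The payload is a roughly 1.7 kb cDNA encoding rat calcium/calmodulin-dependent protein kinase kinase beta (CaMKKbeta, CaMKK2), cloned as a BamHI fragment with both sites retained and carrying an N-terminal FLAG epitope for detection and immunoprecipitation. The protein is a domain-swap chimera: the RP domain of CaMKKbeta (residues 203–225) has been replaced with the corresponding RP domain of CaMKKalpha (residues 167–189). The coding sequence also differs from the reference at three positions (S3V, G96R and P108L). The depositor notes that these changes were present in the originally cloned rat cDNA and are thought to be a natural variant rather than engineered mutations.

The associated work concerns characterization of the CaMKKbeta–AMPK signaling complex, so the construct is suited to testing how the isoform-specific RP domain contributes to CaMKKbeta function, for example by comparing the FLAG-tagged chimera with wild-type kinase in transfected cells. No feature table was supplied, so other backbone elements are not documented here.
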