Addgene plasmid #33332: pSG5-FLAG-CaMKKbeta with CaMKKalpha RP domain
Depositing lab: Anthony Means. Depositing organization: Duke University. Publication: Characterization of the CaMKKbeta-AMPK signaling complex. Green MF, Anderson KA, Means AR. Cell Signal. 2011 Dec;23(12):2005-12. Epub 2011 Jul 23. 10.1016/j.cellsig.2011.07.014 PubMed 21807092.
Backbone
  Vector backbone: pSG5
  Backbone manufacturer: Stratagene
  Backbone size w/o insert (bp): 4100
  Vector type: Mammalian Expression
Growth in bacteria
  Bacterial resistance: Ampicillin, 100 μg/mL
  Growth temperature: 37°C
  Growth strain: DH5alpha
  Copy number: Unknown
Gene/Insert
  Gene/Insert name: Calcium/Calmodulin dependent protein kinase kinase beta (alt names: CaMKKbeta; CaMKK2)
  Species: R. norvegicus (rat)
  Insert size (bp): 1700
  Mutation: CaMKKbeta RP domain (203-225) replaced with CaMKKalpha (167-189) RP domain; S3V, G96R, and P108L
  GenBank ID: NM_031338
  Entrez Gene: Camkk2
  Promoter: SV40
  Tag / fusion protein: FLAG (N terminal on insert)
  Cloning method: Restriction Enzyme; 5′ cloning site BamHI (not destroyed); 3′ cloning site BamHI (not destroyed)
  Sequencing primers: 5′ T7
Terms and licenses: Academic/Nonprofit Terms; Industry Terms: Not Available to Industry
Depositor comments: The S3V, G96R, and P108L "mutations" were present in the original version of rat CaMKKbeta cloned by the Means lab. They believe these sequence differences represent a natural variant of the CaMKKbeta sequence and are not mutations.
How to cite: pSG5-FLAG-CaMKKbeta with CaMKKalpha RP domain was a gift from Anthony Means (Addgene plasmid # 33332 ; http://n2t.net/addgene:33332 ; RRID:Addgene_33332)
